>Addgene plasmid #211412 | pmCer-TopBP1 | addgene full sequence | sequence record 420515 | Addgene NGS Result
CATTAGTTATTAATAGTAATCAATTACGGGGTCATTAGTTCATAGCCCATATATGGAGTTCCGCGTTACA
TAACTTACGGTAAATGGCCCGCCTGGCTGACCGCCCAACGACCCCCGCCCATTGACGTCAATAATGACGT
ATGTTCCCATAGTAACGCCAATAGGGACTTTCCATTGACGTCAATGGGTGGAGTATTTACGGTAAACTGC
CCACTTGGCAGTACATCAAGTGTATCATATGCCAAGTACGCCCCCTATTGACGTCAATGACGGTAAATGG
CCCGCCTGGCATTATGCCCAGTACATGACCTTATGGGACTTTCCTACTTGGCAGTACATCTACGTATTAG
TCATCGCTATTACCATGGTGATGCGGTTTTGGCAGTACATCAATGGGCGTGGATAGCGGTTTGACTCACG
GGGATTTCCAAGTCTCCACCCCATTGACGTCAATGGGAGTTTGTTTTGGCACCAAAATCAACGGGACTTT
CCAAAATGTCGTAACAACTCCGCCCCATTGACGCAAATGGGCGGTAGGCGTGTACGGTGGGAGGTCTATA
TAAGCAGAGCTGGTTTAGTGAACCGTCAGATCCGCTAGCGCTACCGGTCGCCACCATGGTGAGCAAGGGC
GAGGAGCTGTTCACCGGGGTGGTGCCCATCCTGGTCGAGCTGGACGGCGACGTAAACGGCCACAAGTTCA
GCGTGTCCGGCGAGGGCGAGGGCGATGCCACCTACGGCAAGCTGACCCTGAAGTTCATCTGCACCACCGG
CAAGCTGCCCGTGCCCTGGCCCACCCTCGTGACCACCCTGACCTGGGGCGTGCAGTGCTTCGCCCGCTAC
CCCGACCACATGAAGCAGCACGACTTCTTCAAGTCCGCCATGCCCGAAGGCTACGTCCAGGAGCGCACCA
TCTTCTTCAAGGACGACGGCAACTACAAGACCCGCGCCGAGGTGAAGTTCGAGGGCGACACCCTGGTGAA
CCGCATCGAGCTGAAGGGCATCGACTTCAAGGAGGACGGCAACATCCTGGGGCACAAGCTGGAGTACAAC
GCCATCAGCGACAACGTCTATATCACCGCCGACAAGCAGAAGAACGGCATCAAGGCCAACTTCAAGATCC
GCCACAACATCGAGGACGGCAGCGTGCAGCTCGCCGACCACTACCAGCAGAACACCCCCATCGGCGACGG
CCCCGTGCTGCTGCCCGACAACCACTACCTGAGCACCCAGTCCGCCCTGAGCAAAGACCCCAACGAGAAG
CGCGATCACATGGTCCTGCTGGAGTTCGTGACCGCCGCCGGGATCACTCTCGGCATGGACGAGCTGTACA
AGTCCGGACTCAGATCTCGAGCTCACATGTCCAGAAATGACAAA
[840 nt withheld, positions 1375-2214]
AGACCAGAAGCAAAGACTATGCCCAATTCTTCAACTCCTACCAGCCAGATCAACACAATTGATAGTCGTA
CTCTTTCAGATGTCAGCAATATTTCCAACATAAATGCAAGTTGCGTAAGTGAATCAATATGTAATTCACT
TAACAGCAAACTGGAGCCTACACTTGAAAATCTAGAAAATCTGGATGTCAGTGCATTTCAAGCACCTGAA
GATTTATTAGATGGTTGTCGGATATATCTTTGCGGTTTTAGTGGCAGAAAGCTAGATAAACTGAGAAGAC
TTATTAACAGTGGAGGTGGAGTTCGTTTTAACCAGCTAAATGAAGATGTAACTCATGTTATTGTGGGAGA
TTATGATGATGAATTGAAGCAGTTTTGGAATAAATCAGCCCACAGGCCTCATGTAGTGGGAGCAAAGTGG
TTGCTAGAGTGTTTCAGTAAAGGTTATATGCTTTCTGAAGAACCATATATCCATGCTAATTACCAGCCAG
TGGAAATTCCAGTTTCACATCAGCCTGAAAGTAAAGCAGCTCTTTTAAAAAAGAAGAACAGCAGCTTCTC
TAAGAAAGACTTTGCTCCTAGTGAAAAGCATGAGCAAGCTGATGAAGATCTGCTCTCTCAATATGAAAAT
GGTAGCTCCACAGTAGTTGAGGCTAAGACGTCTGAAGCCAGGCCCTTTAATGATTCTACTCATGCTGAGC
CCTTGAATGATTCTACTCACATTTCTTTGCAAGAAGAAAACCAGTCTTCTGTCAGTCATTGTGTCCCTGA
TGTTTCTACAATTACTGAAGAAGGCTTATTTAGCCAAAAGAGTTTCCTTGTTTTGGGTTTTAGTAATGAA
AATGAATCTAACATCGCAAACATCATAAAAGAAAATGCTGGGAAAATCATGTCCCTTCTGAGCAGAACTG
TTGCGGATTATGCTGTGGTTCCTCTGCTGGGGTGTGAAGTGGAAGCCACTGTGGGAGAAGTTGTTACAAA
TACATGGCTGGTTACTTGCATAGACTATCAGACTTTGTTTGATCCAAAGTCGAATCCTCTCTTCACACCA
GTTCCAGTAATGACAGGAATGACTCCTTTAGAGGATTGTGTTATTTCATTTAGCCAGTGTGCTGGAGCAG
AAAAAGAGTCTTTAACTTTCCTAGCAAACCTCCTTGGAGCAAGTGTTCAAGAATACTTTGTTCGCAAATC
CAATGCAAAGAAAGGCATGTTTGCCAGTACTCATCTTATACTGAAAGAACGTGGTGGCTCTAAATATGAA
GCTGCAAAGAAGTGGAATTTACCTGCCGTTACTATAGCTTGGCTGTTGGAGACTGCTAGAACGGGAAAGA
GAGCAGACGAAAGCCATTTTCTGATTGAAAATTCAACTAAAGAAGAACGAAGTTTGGAAACAGAAATAAC
AAATGGAATCAATCTAAATTCAGATACTGCAGAGCATCCTGGCACACGCCTGCAAACTCACAGAAAAACC
GTCGTTACACCTTTAGATATGAACCGCTTTCAGAGTAAAGCTTTCCGTGCTGTGGTCTCACAACATGCCA
GACAGGTCGCAGCCTCCCCAGCAGTAGGACAACCACTTCAGAAGGAGCCCTCGTTACACCTGGATACACC
ATCAAAATTCCTGTCCAAGGACAAACTCTTCAAGCCTTCCTTTGATGTGAAGGATGCACTTGCAGCCTTG
GAAACTCCAGGACGTCCCAGCCAACAGAAAAGGAAACCGAGTACGCCACTCTCAGAAGTTATTGTCAAAA
ACTTGCAACTTGCTTTGGCAAATAGCTCTCGAAATGCTGTCGCTCTTTCTGCCAGCCCTCAACTGAAAGA
GGCCCAGTCAGAGAAGGAAGAAGCCCCAAAGCCACTTCACAAAGTAGTGGTATGTGTTAGTAAAAAACTC
AGTAAGAAGCAGAGTGAACTAAATGGGATCGCAGCCTCTCTAGGAGCAGATTACAGGTGGAGTTTTGATG
AAACAGTGACTCATTTCATCTATCAAGGGCGGCCAAATGACACTAATCGGGAGTATAAATCTGTAAAAGA
AAGAGGAGTACACATTGTTTCCGAGCACTGGCTTTTAGATTGTGCCCAAGAGTGTAAACATCTTCCTGAA
TCTCTTTATCCACATACTTATAATCCCAAAATGAGCTTGGATATCAGCGCAGTGCAAGATGGCCGGCTCT
GTAATAGTCGACTACTCTCAGCTGTGTCTTCAACAAAGGATGATGAGCCAGATCCTTTGATTTTAGAAGA
AAATGATGTAGACAATATGGCCACCAATAATAAAGAGTCAGCACCATCAAATGGAAGTGGAAAGAATGAC
TCTAAAGGAGTTCTGACACAGACCTTAGAGATGAGAGAGAACTTTCAGAAGCAGTTACAGGAGATAATGT
CTGCAACATCAATAGTGAAACCCCAAGGGCAGAGGACTTCCCTTTCAAGAAGTGGTTGTAACAGCGCATC
TTCAACCCCTGACAGCACTCGCTCTGCTCGCAGTGGACGAAGTAGAGTCCTAGAGGCACTGAGGCAGTCT
CGTCAGACAGTACCTGATGTCAACACAGAGCCTTCCCAAAATGAACAGATCATTTGGGATGACCCTACAG
CAAGGGAGGAGAGAGCAAGGCTTGCCAGCAATTTGCAGTGGCCTAGTTGTCCCACACAATACTCTGAGCT
TCAGGTTGACATTCAAAACTTGGAGGATTCTCCTTTTCAAAAGCCTTTACATGATTCAGAAATTGCTAAA
CAGGCTGTCTGTGATCCTGGAAACATACGTGTGACTGAAGCTCCCAAACACCCAATCTCTGAAGAACTGG
AAACTCCCATAAAAGACAGCCACCTGATCCCTACGCCTCAAGCCCCCAGTATTGCCTTTCCACTCGCCAA
CCCCCCTGTGGCTCCGCACCCTAGAGAAAAGATTATAACGATAGAGGAGACTCATGAAGAATTAAAAAAA
CAGTACATATTTCAGTTATCATCTCTGAATCCTCAAGAACGTATTGACTATTGTCATCTGATTGAGAAAC
TAGGTGGATTGGTGATAGAAAAGCAGTGCTTTGATCCCACCTGTACACACATTGTTGTGGGACATCCACT
TCGAAACGAGAAGTATTTAGCCTCAGTGGCAGCTGGGAAGTGGGTGCTTCATCGCTCCTACCTTGAAGCC
TGCAGGACTGCTGGACACTTCGTGCAGGAAGAAGACTATGAATGGGGAAGTAGTTCCATACTTGATGTTC
TGACTGGAATCAATGTACAGCAACGAAGACTAGCACTTGCAGCAATGAGATGGAGAAAAAAAATCCAGCA
AAGACAAGAATCTGGCATTGTTGAGGGAGCATTTAGTGGGTGGAAGGTTATTTTACATGTGGATCAGTCT
CGAGAAGCAGGCTTCAAACGCCTTCTTCAGTCAGGAGGAGCAAAGGTGCTACCTGGTCATTCTGTACCTT
TATTTAAAGAGGCCACACATCTTTTTTCTGACTTGAATAAACTGAAACCAGATGACTCAGGAGTTAATAT
AGCAGAAGCTGCTGCCCAGAACGTGTACTGCTTGAGAACAGAATACATTGCTGATTATCTCATGCAGGAA
TCACCTCCTCATGTAGAAAATTACTGTCTACCAGAAGCTATTTCATTTATTCAGAATAATAAGGAACTTG
GGACTGGATTATCACAAAAGAGGAAAGCTCCTACAGAAAAAAATAAAATCAAACGACCTAGAGTACACTA
ATCGCAGGATCCACCGGATCTAGATAACTGATCATAATCAGCCATACCACATTTGTAGAGGTTTTACTTG
CTTTAAAAAACCTCCCACACCTCCCCCTGAACCTGAAACATAAAATGAATGCAATTGTTGTTGTTAACTT
GTTTATTGCAGCTTATAATGGTTACAAATAAAGCAATAGCATCACAAATTTCACAAATAAAGCATTTTTT
TCACTGCATTCTAGTTGTGGTTTGTCCAAACTCATCAATGTATCTTAAGGCGTAAATTGTAAGCGTTAAT
ATTTTGTTAAAATTCGCGTTAAATTTTTGTTAAATCAGCTCATTTTTTAACCAATAGGCCGAAATCGGCA
AAATCCCTTATAAATCAAAAGAATAGACCGAGATAGGGT
[37 nt withheld, positions 6314-6350]
AAAGAACGTGGACTCCAACGTCAAAGG
[49 nt withheld, positions 6378-6426]
T
[91 nt withheld, positions 6428-6518]
G
[124 nt withheld, positions 6520-6643]
CAGGTGGCACTTTTCGGGGAAATGTGCGCGGAACCCCTATTTGTTTATTTTTCTAAATACATTCAAATAT
GTATCCGCTCATGAGACAATAACCCTGATAAATGCTTCAATAATATTGAAAAAGGAAGAGTCCTGAGGCG
GAAAGAACCAGCTGTGGAATGTGTGTCAGTTAGGGTGTGGAAAGTCCCCAGGCTCCCCAGCAGGCAGAAG
TATGCAAAGCATGCATCTCAATTAGTCAGCAACCAGGTGTGGAAAGTCCCCAGGCTCCCCAGCAGGCAGA
AGTATGCAAAGCATGCATCTCAATTAGTCAGCAACCATAGTCCCGCCCCTAACTCCGCCCATCCCGCCCC
TAACTCCGCCCAGTTCCGCCCATTCTCCGCCCCATGGCTGACTAATTTTTTTTATTTATGCAGAGGCCGA
GGCCGCCTCGGCCTCTGAGCTATTCCAGAAGTAGTGAGGAGGCTTTTTTGGAGGCCTAGGCTTTTGCAAA
GATCGATCAAGAGACAGGATGAGGATCGTTTCGCATGATTGAACAAGATGGATTGCACGCAGGTTCTCCG
GCCGCTTGGGTGGAGAGGCTATTCGGCTATGACTGGGCACAACAGACAATCGGCTGCTCTGATGCCGCCG
TGTTCCGGCTGTCAGCGCAGGGGCGCCCGGTTCTTTTTGTCAAGACCGACCTGTCCGGTGCCCTGAATGA
ACTGCAAGACGAGGCAGCGCGGCTATCGTGGCTGGCCACGACGGGCGTTCCTTGCGCAGCTGTGCTCGAC
GTTGTCACTGAAGCGGGAAGGGACTGGCTGCTATTGGGCGAAGTGCCGGGGCAGGATCTCCTGTCATCTC
ACCTTGCTCCTGCCGAGAAAGTATCCATCATGGCTGATGCAATGCGGCGGCTGCATACGCTTGATCCGGC
TACCTGCCCATTCGACCACCAAGCGAAACATCGCATCGAGCGAGCACGTACTCGGATGGAAGCCGGTCTT
GTCGATCAGGATGATCTGGACGAAGAGCATCAGGGGCTCGCGCCAGCCGAACTGTTCGCCAGGCTCAAGG
CGAGCATGCCCGACGGCGAGGATCTCGTCGTGACCCATGGCGATGCCTGCTTGCCGAATATCATGGTGGA
AAATGGCCGCTTTTCTGGATTCATCGACTGTGGCCGGCTGGGTGTGGCGGACCGCTATCAGGACATAGCG
TTGGCTACCCGTGATATTGCTGAAGAGCTTGGCGGCGAATGGGCTGACCGCTTCCTCGTGCTTTACGGTA
TCGCCGCTCCCGATTCGCAGCGCATCGCCTTCTATCGCCTTCTTGACGAGTTCTTCTGAGCGGGACTCTG
GGGTTCGAAATGACCGACCAAGCGACGCCCAACCTGCCATCACGAGATTTCGATTCCACCGCCGCCTTCT
ATGAAAGGTTGGGCTTCGGAATCGTTTTCCGGGACGCCGGCTGGATGATCCTCCAGCGCGGGGATCTCAT
GCTGGAGTTCTTCGCCCACCCTAGGGGGAGGCTAACTGAAACACGGAAGGAGACAATACCGGAAGGAACC
CGCGCTATGACGGCAATAAAAAGACAGAATAAAACGCACGGTGTTGGGTCGTTTGTTCATAAACGCGGGG
TTCGGTCCCAGGGCTGGCACTCTGTCGATACCCCACCGAGACCCCATTGGGGCCAATACGCCCGCGTTTC
TTCCTTTTCCCCACCCCACCCCCCAAGTTCGGGTGAAGGCCCAGGGCTCGCAGCCAACGTCGGGGCGGCA
GGCCCTGCCATAGCCTCAGGTTACTCATATATACTTTAGATTGATTTAAAACTTCATTTTTAATTTAAAA
GGATCTAGGTGAAGATCCTTTTTGATAATCTCATGACCAAAATCCCTTAACGTGAGTTTTCGTTCCACTG
AGCGTCAGACCCCGTAGAAAAGATCAAAGGATCTTCTTGAGATCCTTTTTTTCTGCGCGTAATCTGCTGC
TTGCAAACAAAAAAACCACCGCTACCAGCGGTGGTTTGTTTGCCGGATCAAGAGCTACCAACTCTTTTTC
CGAAGGTAACTGGCTTCAGCAGAGCGCAGATACCAAATACTGTTCTTCTAGTGTAGCCGTAGTTAGGCCA
CCACTTCAAGAACTCTGTATCACCGCCTACATACCTCGCTCTGCTAATCCTGTTACCAGTGGCTGCTGCC
AGTGGCGATAAGTCGTGTCTTACCGGGTTGGACTCAAGACGATAGTTACCGGATAAGGCGCAGCGGTCGG
GCTGAACGGGGGGTTCGTGCACACAGCCCAGCTTGGAGCGAACGACCTACACCGAACTGAGATACCTACA
GCGTGAGCTATGAGAAAGCGCCACGCTTCCCGAAGGGAGAAAGGCGGACAGGTATCCGGTAAGCGGCAGG
GTCGGAACAGGAGAGCGCACGAGGGAGCTTCCAGGGGGAAACGCCTGGTATCTTTATAGTCCTGTCGGGT
TTCGCCACCTCTGACTTGAGCGTCGATTTTTGTGATGCTCGTCAGGGGGGCGGAGCCTATGGAAAAACGC
CAGCAACGCGGCCTTTTTACGGTTCCTGGCCTTTTGCTGGCCTTTTGCTCACATGTTCTTTCCTGCGTTA
TCCCCTGATTCTGTGGATAACCGTATTACCGCCATG
Features (pLannotate 1.2.2; 15 found; start..end, strand, type, name):
     64..367     +  enhancer       CMV enhancer: human cytomegalovirus immediate early enhancer
    368..571     +  promoter       CMV promoter: human cytomegalovirus (CMV) immediate early promoter
    616..1332    +  CDS            Cerulean: Cerulean is a basic (constitutively fluorescent) cyan fluorescent protein published in 2004, derived from Aequorea victoria. It has low acid sensitivity.
   1333..1355    +  misc_feature   MCS (fragment): multiple cloning site
   1357..5922    +  CDS            TOPBP1 (sequence partly withheld): TOPB1_HUMAN - Also known as KIAA0259. Experimental evidence at protein level: Swiss-Prot protein existence level 1. Required for DNA replication. Plays a role in the rescue of stalled replication forks and checkpoint control. Binds double-stranded DNA breaks and nicks as well as single-stranded DNA. Recruits the SWI/SNF chromatin remodeling complex to E2F1-responsive promoters. Down-regulates E2F1 activity and inhibits E2F1-dependent apoptosis during G1/S transition and after DNA damage. Induces a large increase in the kinase activity of ATR (PubMed:16530042). From Homo sapiens (Human).
   5953..6037    +  CDS            large T antigen (fragment): large T antigen from SV40 (simian virus 40)
   6060..6181    +  polyA_signal   SV40 poly(A) signal: SV40 polyadenylation signal
   6215..6643    -  rep_origin     f1 ori (sequence partly withheld): f1 bacteriophage origin of replication; arrow indicates direction of (+) strand synthesis
   6670..6774    +  promoter       AmpR promoter: bla
   6776..7133    +  promoter       SV40 promoter: SV40 enhancer and early promoter
   7168..7962    +  CDS            NeoR/KanR: aminoglycoside phosphotransferase from Tn5; aph(3')-II (or nptII); confers resistance to neomycin, kanamycin, and G418 (Geneticin®)
   7983..8135    +  CDS            ble (fragment): BLE_KLEPN - Experimental evidence at protein level: Swiss-Prot protein existence level 1. Binding protein with a strong affinity to the bleomycin family of antibiotics. Binds to CL990; an antimitotic-antibiotic compound. From Klebsiella pneumoniae.
   8194..8241    +  polyA_signal   HSV TK poly(A) signal: herpes simplex virus thymidine kinase polyadenylation signal (Cole and Stacy, 1985)
   8332..8348    -  polyA_signal   bGH poly(A) signal (fragment): bovine growth hormone polyadenylation signal
   8570..9158    +  rep_origin     ori: high-copy-number ColE1/pMB1/pBR322/pUC origin of replication
