[The description below was written by a language model from this plasmid's Addgene catalogue record and pLannotate feature annotations shown in this document.]
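Description:
pmCer-TopBP1 is a mammalian expression plasmid of about 9.3 kb, built on the mCerulean C1 backbone, that produces human TopBP1 with the cyan fluorescent protein mCerulean fused to its N terminus. Transcription is driven by the human cytomegalovirus immediate early enhancer and promoter. The Cerulean coding sequence comes first, followed by a short remnant of the multiple cloning site that acts as a linker, and then the TOPBP1 open reading frame, which was inserted between SacI and BamHI sites that both remain intact. An SV40 polyadenylation signal terminates the transcript. The small SV40 large T antigen fragment annotated just upstream of it is most likely part of the SV40-derived 3′ region rather than a functional element.

The plasmid is maintained at high copy in E. coli through a ColE1/pUC-type origin and selected with kanamycin. The Tn5 aminoglycoside phosphotransferase gene (NeoR/KanR) is preceded by both a bacterial bla promoter and the SV40 enhancer/early promoter and is followed by the HSV TK polyadenylation signal. The same marker therefore confers kanamycin resistance in bacteria and can allow G418 selection of stably transfected mammalian cells. An f1 origin is also present, which permits single-stranded DNA production. The short ble and bGH poly(A) fragments in the annotation appear to be backbone remnants or incidental matches.

TopBP1 functions in DNA replication, in the rescue of stalled replication forks and in checkpoint signalling, including stimulation of ATR kinase activity. The fluorescent fusion would suit imaging of the protein's localisation in mammalian cells, although the record states its purpose only as mammalian expression of the fusion.
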