Addgene plasmid #211412: pmCer-TopBP1
Purpose: mammalian expression of human TopBP1 N-terminally fused to mCerulean
Depositing lab: Helmut Pospiech.
Backbone
  Vector backbone: mCerulean C1
  Vector type: Mammalian Expression
Growth in bacteria
  Bacterial resistance: Kanamycin, 50 μg/mL
  Growth temperature: 37°C
  Growth strain: DH5alpha
  Copy number: High Copy
Gene/Insert
  Gene/Insert name: TopBP1
  Species: H. sapiens (human)
  Entrez Gene: TOPBP1 (a.k.a. Dpb11, TOP2BP1)
  Tag / fusion protein: mCerulean (N terminal on insert)
  Cloning method: Restriction Enzyme; 5′ cloning site SacI (not destroyed); 3′ cloning site BamHI (not destroyed)
Terms and licenses: Academic/Nonprofit Terms; Industry Terms: Not Available to Industry
Depositor comments: generated by Julia Kutz (Leibniz Institute on Aging - Fritz Lipmann Institute, D-07745 Jena, Germany)
How to cite: pmCer-TopBP1 was a gift from Helmut Pospiech (Addgene plasmid # 211412 ; http://n2t.net/addgene:211412 ; RRID:Addgene_211412)
